>Addgene plasmid #206140 | pIRES-H3.3-G34R-FLAG-BFP | addgene full sequence | sequence record 405579 | Addgene NGS Result
TTCCGCCCATTCTCCGCCCCATGGCTGACTAATTTTTTTTATTTATGCAGAGGCCGAGGCCGCCTCGGCC
TCTGAGCTATTCCAGAAGTAGTGAGGAGGCTTTTTTGGAGGCCTAGGCTTTTGCAAAGATCGATCAAGAG
ACAGGATGAGGATCGTTTCGCATGATTGAACAAGATGGATTGCACGCAGGTTCTCCGGCCGCTTGGGTGG
AGAGGCTATTCGGCTATGACTGGGCACAACAGACAATCGGCTGCTCTGATGCCGCCGTGTTCCGGCTGTC
AGCGCAGGGGCGCCCGGTTCTTTTTGTCAAGACCGACCTGTCCGGTGCCCTGAATGAACTGCAAGACGAG
GCAGCGCGGCTATCGTGGCTGGCCACGACGGGCGTTCCTTGCGCAGCTGTGCTCGACGTTGTCACTGAAG
CGGGAAGGGACTGGCTGCTATTGGGCGAAGTGCCGGGGCAGGATCTCCTGTCATCTCACCTTGCTCCTGC
CGAGAAAGTATCCATCATGGCTGATGCAATGCGGCGGCTGCATACGCTTGATCCGGCTACCTGCCCATTC
GACCACCAAGCGAAACATCGCATCGAGCGAGCACGTACTCGGATGGAAGCCGGTCTTGTCGATCAGGATG
ATCTGGACGAAGAGCATCAGGGGCTCGCGCCAGCCGAACTGTTCGCCAGGCTCAAGGCGAGCATGCCCGA
CGGCGAGGATCTCGTCGTGACCCATGGCGATGCCTGCTTGCCGAATATCATGGTGGAAAATGGCCGCTTT
TCTGGATTCATCGACTGTGGCCGGCTGGGTGTGGCGGACCGCTATCAGGACATAGCGTTGGCTACCCGTG
ATATTGCTGAAGAGCTTGGCGGCGAATGGGCTGACCGCTTCCTCGTGCTTTACGGTATCGCCGCTCCCGA
TTCGCAGCGCATCGCCTTCTATCGCCTTCTTGACGAGTTCTTCTGAGCGGGACTCTGGGGTTCGAAATGA
CCGACCAAGCGACGCCCAACCTGCCATCACGAGATTTCGATTCCACCGCCGCCTTCTATGAAAGGTTGGG
CTTCGGAATCGTTTTCCGGGACGCCGGCTGGATGATCCTCCAGCGCGGGGATCTCATGCTGGAGTTCTTC
GCCCACCCTAGGGGGAGGCTAACTGAAACACGGAAGGAGACAATACCGGAAGGAACCCGCGCTATGACGG
CAATAAAAAGACAGAATAAAACGCACGGTGTTGGGTCGTTTGTTCATAAACGCGGGGTTCGGTCCCAGGG
CTGGCACTCTGTCGATACCCCACCGAGACCCCATTGGGGCCAATACGCCCGCGTTTCTTCCTTTTCCCCA
CCCCACCCCCCAAGTTCGGGTGAAGGCCCAGGGCTCGCAGCCAACGTCGGGGCGGCAGGCCCTGCCATAG
CCTCAGGTTACTCATATATACTTTAGATTGATTTAAAACTTCATTTTTAATTTAAAAGGATCTAGGTGAA
GATCCTTTTTGATAATCTCATGACCAAAATCCCTTAACGTGAGTTTTCGTTCCACTGAGCGTCAGACCCC
GTAGAAAAGATCAAAGGATCTTCTTGAGATCCTTTTTTTCTGCGCGTAATCTGCTGCTTGCAAACAAAAA
AACCACCGCTACCAGCGGTGGTTTGTTTGCCGGATCAAGAGCTACCAACTCTTTTTCCGAAGGTAACTGG
CTTCAGCAGAGCGCAGATACCAAATACTGTTCTTCTAGTGTAGCCGTAGTTAGGCCACCACTTCAAGAAC
TCTGTAGCACCGCCTACATACCTCGCTCTGCTAATCCTGTTACCAGTGGCTGCTGCCAGTGGCGATAAGT
CGTGTCTTACCGGGTTGGACTCAAGACGATAGTTACCGGATAAGGCGCAGCGGTCGGGCTGAACGGGGGG
TTCGTGCACACAGCCCAGCTTGGAGCGAACGACCTACACCGAACTGAGATACCTACAGCGTGAGCTATGA
GAAAGCGCCACGCTTCCCGAAGGGAGAAAGGCGGACAGGTATCCGGTAAGCGGCAGGGTCGGAACAGGAG
AGCGCACGAGGGAGCTTCCAGGGGGAAACGCCTGGTATCTTTATAGTCCTGTCGGGTTTCGCCACCTCTG
ACTTGAGCGTCGATTTTTGTGATGCTCGTCAGGGGGGCGGAGCCTATGGAAAAACGCCAGCAACGCGGCC
TTTTTACGGTTCCTGGCCTTTTGCTGGCCTTTTGCTCACATGTTCTTTCCTGCGTTATCCCCTGATTCTG
TGGATAACCGTATTACCGCCATGCATTAGTTATTAATAGTAATCAATTACGGGGTCATTAGTTCATAGCC
CATATATGGAGTTCCGCGTTACATAACTTACGGTAAATGGCCCGCCTGGCTGACCGCCCAACGACCCCCG
CCCATTGACGTCAATAATGACGTATGTTCCCATAGTAACGCCAATAGGGACTTTCCATTGACGTCAATGG
GTGGAGTATTTACGGTAAACTGCCCACTTGGCAGTACATCAAGTGTATCATATGCCAAGTACGCCCCCTA
TTGACGTCAATGACGGTAAATGGCCCGCCTGGCATTATGCCCAGTACATGACCTTATGGGACTTTCCTAC
TTGGCAGTACATCTACGTATTAGTCATCGCTATTACCATGGTGATGCGGTTTTGGCAGTACATCAATGGG
CGTGGATAGCGGTTTGACTCACGGGGATTTCCAAGTCTCCACCCCATTGACGTCAATGGGAGTTTGTTTT
GGCACCAAAATCAACGGGACTTTCCAAAATGTCGTAACAACTCCGCCCCATTGACGCAAATGGGCGGTAG
GCGTGTACGGTGGGAGGTCTATATAAGCAGAGCTGGTTTAGTGAACCGTCAGATCCGCTAGCGCTACCGG
ACTCAGATCTCGAGCTCACCATGACTAGTGACTACAAGGACCACGACGGTGACTACAAGGACCACGACAT
CGACTACAAGGACGACGACGACAAGACCGGTACTAGTGCTCGTACAAAGCAGACTGCCCGCAAATCGACC
GGTGGTAAAGCACCCAGGAAGCAACTGGCTACAAAAGCCGCTCGCAAGAGTGCGCCCTCTACTGGAAGGG
TGAAGAAACCTCATCGTTACAGGCCTGGTACTGTGGCGCTCCGTGAAATTAGACGTTATCAGAAGTCCAC
TGAACTTCTGATTCGCAAACTTCCCTTCCAGCGTCTGGTGCGAGAAATTGCTCAGGACTTTAAAACAGAT
CTGCGCTTCCAGAGCGCAGCTATCGGTGCTTTGCAGGAGGCAAGTGAGGCCTATCTGGTTGGCCTTTTTG
AAGACACCAACCTGTGTGCTATCCATGCCAAACGTGTAACAATTATGCCAAAAGACATCCAGCTAGCACG
CCGCATACGTGGAGAACGTGCTTAAGGATCCCGGATCCCTGCAGTCGACGGTACCGCGGGCCCGGGATCC
CAATTGCTCGAGCGGGATCAATTCCGCCCCCCCCCTAACGTTACTGGCCGAAGCCGCTTGGAATAAGGCC
GGTGTGCGTTTGTCTATATGTTATTTTCCACCATATTGCCGTCTTTTGGCAATGTGAGGGCCCGGAAACC
TGGCCCTGTCTTCTTGACGAGCATTCCTAGGGGTCTTTCCCCTCTCGCCAAAGGAATGCAAGGTCTGTTG
AATGTCGTGAAGGAAGCAGTTCCTCTGGAAGCTTCTTGAAGACAAACAACGTCTGTAGCGACCCTTTGCA
GGCAGCGGAACCCCCCACCTGGCGACAGGTGCCTCTGCGGCCAAAAGCCACGTGTATAAGATACACCTGC
AAAGGCGGCACAACCCCAGTGCCACGTTGTGAGTTGGATAGTTGTGGAAAGAGTCAAATGGCTCTCCTCA
AGCGTATTCAACAAGGGGCTGAAGGATGCCCAGAAGGTACCCCATTGTATGGGATCTGATCTGGGGCCTC
GGTGCACATGCTTTACATGTGTTTAGTCGAGGTTAAAAAAACGTCTAGGCCCCCCGAACCACGGGGACGT
GGTTTTCCTTTGAAAAACACGATAATACCATGGTGAGCAAGGGCGAGGAGCTGTTCACCGGGGTGGTGCC
CATCCTGGTCGAGCTGGACGGCGACGTAAACGGCCACAAGTTCAGCGTGAGGGGCGAGGGCGAGGGCGAT
GCCACCAACGGCAAGCTGACCCTGAAGTTCATCTGCACCACCGGCAAGCTGCCCGTGCCCTGGCCCACCC
TCGTGACCACCCTGAGCCACGGCGTGCAGTGCTTCGCCCGCTACCCCGACCACATGAAGCAGCACGACTT
CTTCAAGTCCGCCATGCCCGAAGGCTACGTCCAGGAGCGCACCATCTTCTTCAAGGACGACGGCACCTAC
AAGACCCGCGCCGAGGTGAAGTTCGAGGGCGACACCCTGGTGAACCGCATCGAGCTGAAGGGCGTCGACT
TCAAGGAGGACGGCAACATCCTGGGGCACAAGCTGGAGTACAACTTCAACAGCCACAACATCTATATCAT
GGCCGTCAAGCAGAAGAACGGCATCAAGGTGAACTTCAAGATCCGCCACAACGTGGAGGACGGCAGCGTG
CAGCTCGCCGACCACTACCAGCAGAACACCCCCATCGGCGACGGCCCCGTGCTGCTGCCCGACAGCCACT
ACCTGAGCACCCAGTCCGTGCTGAGCAAAGACCCCAACGAGAAGCGCGATCACATGGTCCTGCTGGAGTT
CCGCACCGCCGCCGGGATCACTCTCGGCATGGACGAGCTGTACAAGTAAGCGGCCGCGACTCTAGATCAT
AATCAGCCATACCACATTTGTAGAGGTTTTACTTGCTTTAAAAAACCTCCCACACCTCCCCCTGAACCTG
AAACATAAAATGAATGCAATTGTTGTTGTTAACTTGTTTATTGCAGCTTATAATGGTTACAAATAAAGCA
ATAGCATCACAAATTTCACAAATAAAGCATTTTTTTCACTGCATTCTAGTTGTGGTTTGTCCAAACTCAT
CAATGTATCTTAAGGCGTAAATTGTAAGCGTTAATATTTTGTTAAAATTCGCGTTAAATTTTTGTTAAAT
CAGCTCATTTTTTAACCAATAGGCCGAAATCGGCAAAATCCCTTATAAATCAAAAGAATAGACCGAGATA
GGGT
[37 nt withheld, positions 5115-5151]
AAAGAACGTGGACTCCAACGTCAAAGG
[49 nt withheld, positions 5179-5227]
T
[91 nt withheld, positions 5229-5319]
G
[124 nt withheld, positions 5321-5444]
CAGGTGGCACTTTTCGGGGAAATGTGCGCGGAACCCCTATTTGTTTATTTTTCTAAATACATTCAAATAT
GTATCCGCTCATGAGACAATAACCCTGATAAATGCTTCAATAATATTGAAAAAGGAAGAGTCCTGAGGCG
GAAAGAACCAGCTGTGGAATGTGTGTCAGTTAGGGTGTGGAAAGTCCCCAGGCTCCCCAGCAGGCAGAAG
TATGCAAAGCATGCATCTCAATTAGTCAGCAACCAGGTGTGGAAAGTCCCCAGGCTCCCCAGCAGGCAGA
AGTATGCAAAGCATGCATCTCAATTAGTCAGCAACCATAGTCCCGCCCCTAACTCCGCCCATCCCGCCCC
TAACTCCGCCCAG
Features (pLannotate 1.2.2; 18 found; start..end, strand, type, name):
    162..956     +  CDS            NeoR/KanR: aminoglycoside phosphotransferase from Tn5; aph(3')-II (or nptII); confers resistance to neomycin, kanamycin, and G418 (Geneticin®)
    977..1129    +  CDS            ble (fragment): BLE_KLEPN - Experimental evidence at protein level: Swiss-Prot protein existence level 1. Binding protein with a strong affinity to the bleomycin family of antibiotics. Binds to CL990; an antimitotic-antibiotic compound. From Klebsiella pneumoniae.
   1188..1235    +  polyA_signal   HSV TK poly(A) signal: herpes simplex virus thymidine kinase polyadenylation signal (Cole and Stacy, 1985)
   1326..1342    -  polyA_signal   bGH poly(A) signal (fragment): bovine growth hormone polyadenylation signal
   1564..2152    +  rep_origin     ori: high-copy-number ColE1/pMB1/pBR322/pUC origin of replication
   2327..2630    +  enhancer       CMV enhancer: human cytomegalovirus immediate early enhancer
   2631..2834    +  promoter       CMV promoter: human cytomegalovirus (CMV) immediate early promoter
   2857..2888    +  misc_feature   MCS (fragment): multiple cloning site
   2945..2965    +  CDS            FLAG (fragment): FLAG® epitope tag, followed by an enterokinase cleavage site
   2978..3382    +  CDS            His3.3A: H33A_DROME - Experimental evidence at protein level: Swiss-Prot protein existence level 1. Variant histone H3 which replaces conventional H3 in a wide range of nucleosomes in active genes and is specifically enriched in modifications associated with active chromatin. Constitutes the predominant form of histone H3 in non-dividing cells and is incorporated into chromatin independently of DNA synthesis. Deposited at sites of nucleosomal displacement throughout transcribed genes, suggesting that it represents an epigenetic imprint of transcriptionally active chromatin. Nucleosomes wrap and compact
   3399..3430    +  misc_feature   MCS (fragment): multiple cloning site
   3457..4017    +  misc_feature   IRES: internal ribosome entry site (IRES) of the encephalomyocarditis virus (EMCV)
   4020..4739    +  CDS            EBFP2: enhanced blue variant of GFP (Ai et al., 2007) mammalian codon-optimized
   4755..4838    +  CDS            large T antigen (fragment): large T antigen from SV40 (simian virus 40)
   4861..4982    +  polyA_signal   SV40 poly(A) signal: SV40 polyadenylation signal
   5016..5444    -  rep_origin     f1 ori (sequence partly withheld): f1 bacteriophage origin of replication; arrow indicates direction of (+) strand synthesis
   5471..5575    +  promoter       AmpR promoter: bla
   5577..127     +  promoter       SV40 promoter (across the origin): SV40 enhancer and early promoter
