[The description below was written by a language model from this plasmid's Addgene catalogue record and pLannotate feature annotations shown in this document.]
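Description:
pIRES-H3.3-G34R-FLAG-BFP is a 5.8 kb mammalian expression plasmid built on a pIRES backbone, designed to express the human histone variant H3.3 (H3-3A) carrying the G34R substitution together with a blue fluorescent reporter. It is propagated in bacteria from a high-copy ColE1/pUC-type origin under kanamycin selection. The Tn5 NeoR/KanR gene sits downstream of tandem bacterial (AmpR/bla) and SV40 early promoters and is followed by an HSV TK polyadenylation signal, so the same marker can also give G418 resistance in mammalian cells. An f1 origin is also present.

The payload is a bicistronic cassette driven by the CMV immediate-early enhancer and promoter. The first cistron is the H3.3 coding sequence with a FLAG epitope, and it is followed by an EMCV IRES that directs cap-independent translation of EBFP2 from the same transcript, which terminates at an SV40 poly(A) signal. BFP therefore appears to be made as a separate protein that marks transfected cells rather than as a fusion to the histone. The catalogue entry lists "FLAG-eBFP" as a C-terminal tag on the insert, whereas the feature table places the partial FLAG match just upstream of the histone reading frame and separates EBFP2 from it by the IRES; the two sources disagree on this point. The automated annotation matched the histone to the Drosophila H3.3 entry, which reflects the strong conservation of this protein, and the record gives the species as human.

The stated purpose is expression of FLAG-tagged mutant H3.3-G34R with BFP. The epitope allows detection or pull-down of the mutant histone, and blue fluorescence identifies the expressing cells.
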