Addgene plasmid #206140: pIRES-H3.3-G34R-FLAG-BFP
Purpose: Expression of a FLAG tagged human histone mutant H3.3-G34R with BFP
Depositing lab: Maria Castro. Depositing organization: University of Michigan.
Backbone
  Vector backbone: pIRES
  Vector type: Mammalian Expression
Growth in bacteria
  Bacterial resistance: Kanamycin, 50 μg/mL
  Growth temperature: 30°C
  Growth strain: NEB Stable
  Copy number: High Copy
Gene/Insert
  Gene/Insert name: H3.3
  Species: H. sapiens (human)
  Mutation: G34R
  Entrez Gene: H3-3A (a.k.a. BRYLIB1, H3-3B, H3.3A, H3F3, H3F3A)
  Tag / fusion protein: FLAG-eBFP (C terminal on insert)
  Cloning method: Restriction Enzyme; 5′ cloning site unknown (unknown if destroyed)
Terms and licenses: Academic/Nonprofit Terms; Industry Terms: Not Available to Industry
How to cite: pIRES-H3.3-G34R-FLAG-BFP was a gift from Maria Castro (Addgene plasmid # 206140 ; http://n2t.net/addgene:206140 ; RRID:Addgene_206140)
